Addgene plasmid #13755: pCDNA3 Flag Jnk2a2
Depositing lab: Roger Davis. Depositing organization: University of Massachusetts, Worcester. Publication: Selective interaction of JNK protein kinase isoforms with transcription factors. Gupta S, Barrett T, Whitmarsh AJ, Cavanagh J, Sluss HK, Derijard B, Davis RJ. EMBO J. 1996 Jun 3. 15(11):2760-70. PubMed 8654373.
Backbone
  Vector backbone: pCDNA3
  Backbone manufacturer: Invitrogen
  Backbone size w/o insert (bp): 5446
  Vector type: Mammalian Expression
Growth in bacteria
  Bacterial resistance: Ampicillin, 100 μg/mL
  Growth temperature: 37°C
  Growth strain: DH5alpha
  Copy number: High Copy
Gene/Insert
  Gene/Insert name: Jnk2a2 (alt name: MAPK9)
  Species: H. sapiens (human)
  Insert size (bp): 1700
  Entrez Gene: MAPK9 (a.k.a. JNK-55, JNK2, JNK2A, JNK2ALPHA, JNK2B, JNK2BETA, PRKM9, SAPK, SAPK1a, p54a, p54aSAPK)
  Tag / fusion protein: Flag (N terminal on insert)
  Cloning method: Restriction Enzyme; 5′ cloning site Hind III (not destroyed); 3′ cloning site BamHI (not destroyed)
  Sequencing primers: 5′ T7; 3′ Sp6
Terms and licenses: Academic/Nonprofit Terms; Industry Terms: Not Available to Industry
How to cite: pCDNA3 Flag Jnk2a2 was a gift from Roger Davis (Addgene plasmid # 13755 ; http://n2t.net/addgene:13755 ; RRID:Addgene_13755)
