[The description below was written by a language model from this plasmid's Addgene catalogue record and pLannotate feature annotations shown in this document.]
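Description:
pCDNA3 Flag Jnk2a2 is a mammalian expression plasmid built on the Invitrogen pcDNA3 backbone and carrying the human JNK2 alpha-2 isoform (MAPK9), a stress-activated MAP kinase. In bacteria it is maintained as a high-copy plasmid through a ColE1/pUC-type origin and selected with ampicillin via the β-lactamase gene. An f1 origin is also present, which in principle allows single-stranded DNA production. For mammalian cells the backbone provides a neomycin phosphotransferase cassette driven by the SV40 enhancer/early promoter and terminated by an SV40 poly(A) signal, so stable transfectants can be selected with G418.

The roughly 1.7 kb insert was cloned between HindIII and BamHI sites, both retained. It sits downstream of the CMV immediate-early enhancer and promoter and upstream of the bovine growth hormone polyadenylation signal, giving strong constitutive expression after transfection. A Flag epitope is fused to the N terminus of the kinase. The feature table labels it as a fragment of a 3xFLAG element, but its short length fits the single tag described in the catalogue entry. The annotated MAPK9 coding region is shorter than the insert, so several hundred bases of additional sequence, including a fragment of a pBluescript polylinker, lie between the end of the coding region and the SP6 promoter. T7 and SP6 promoters flank the insert, serving as sequencing primer sites and potentially allowing in vitro transcription. Some short annotations, such as the HIV-1 LTR, ble and lacI fragments, are likely incidental similarity matches or backbone remnants rather than functional parts.

The tag allows the expressed kinase to be detected or immunoprecipitated, and the associated work concerned how JNK isoforms interact selectively with transcription factor substrates.
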