Features (pLannotate 1.2.2; 23 found; start..end, strand, type, name):
     30..82      -  misc_feature   bom (fragment): basis of mobility region from pBR322
    237..616     +  enhancer       CMV enhancer: human cytomegalovirus immediate early enhancer
    617..820     +  promoter       CMV promoter: human cytomegalovirus (CMV) immediate early promoter
    816..849     +  LTR            5' LTR (truncated) (fragment): truncated 5' long terminal repeat (LTR) from HIV-1
    865..883     +  promoter       T7 promoter: promoter for bacteriophage T7 RNA polymerase
    911..934     +  CDS            3xFLAG (fragment): three tandem FLAG® epitope tags
    936..2204    +  CDS            MAPK9: MK09_HUMAN - Also known as JNK2, PRKM9, SAPK1A. Experimental evidence at protein level: Swiss-Prot protein existence level 1. MAPK9 isoforms display different binding patterns: alpha-1 and alpha-2 preferentially bind to JUN, whereas beta-1 and beta-2 bind to ATF2. However, there is no correlation between binding and phosphorylation, which is achieved at about the same efficiency by all isoforms. JUNB is not a substrate for JNK2 alpha-2, and JUND binds only weakly to it. From Homo sapiens (Human).
   2657..2686    -  misc_feature   MCS (fragment): pBluescript multiple cloning site
   2766..2784    -  promoter       SP6 promoter: promoter for bacteriophage SP6 RNA polymerase
   2810..3034    +  polyA_signal   bGH poly(A) signal: bovine growth hormone polyadenylation signal
   3038..3059    +  promoter       SV40 promoter (fragment): SV40 enhancer and early promoter
   3080..3508    +  rep_origin     f1 ori (sequence partly withheld): f1 bacteriophage origin of replication; arrow indicates direction of (+) strand synthesis
   3522..3851    +  promoter       SV40 promoter: SV40 enhancer and early promoter
   3918..4709    +  CDS            neo: KKA2_KLEPN - Also known as kan, nptII. Experimental evidence at protein level: Swiss-Prot protein existence level 1. Resistance to kanamycin, neomycin, paromomycin, ribostamycin, butirosin and gentamicin B. From Klebsiella pneumoniae.
   4733..4891    +  CDS            ble (fragment): BLE_KLEPN - Experimental evidence at protein level: Swiss-Prot protein existence level 1. Binding protein with a strong affinity to the bleomycin family of antibiotics. Binds to CL990; an antimitotic-antibiotic compound. From Klebsiella pneumoniae.
   4886..5007    +  polyA_signal   SV40 poly(A) signal: SV40 polyadenylation signal
   5080..5096    -  protein_bind   lac operator: The lac repressor binds to the lac operator to inhibit transcription in E. coli. This inhibition can be relieved by adding lactose or isopropyl-β-D-thiogalactopyranoside (IPTG). lac repressor encoded by lacI
   5104..5134    -  promoter       lac promoter: promoter for the E. coli lac operon
   5149..5170    -  protein_bind   CAP binding site: CAP binding activates transcription in the presence of cAMP. E. coli catabolite activator protein
   5183..5275    -  CDS            lacI (fragment): lac repressor; lacI; The lac repressor binds to the lac operator to inhibit transcription in E. coli. This inhibition can be relieved by adding lactose or isopropyl-β-D-thiogalactopyranoside (IPTG).
   5458..6046    -  rep_origin     ori: high-copy-number ColE1/pMB1/pBR322/pUC origin of replication
   6217..7077    -  CDS            AmpR: β-lactamase; bla; confers resistance to ampicillin, carbenicillin, and related antibiotics
   7078..7182    -  promoter       AmpR promoter: bla
>Addgene plasmid #13755 | pCDNA3 Flag Jnk2a2 | addgene full sequence | sequence record 228211 | Addgene NGS Result
TCGACGGATCGGGAGATCTCCCGATCCCCTATGGTGCACTCTCAGTACAATCTGCTCTGATGCCGCATAG
TTAAGCCAGTATCTGCTCCCTGCTTGTGTGTTGGAGGTCGCTGAGTAGTGCGCGAGCAAAATTTAAGCTA
CAACAAGGCAAGGCTTGACCGACAATTGCATGAAGAATCTGCTTAGGGTTAGGCGTTTTGCGCTGCTTCG
CGATGTACGGGCCAGATATACGCGTTGACATTGATTATTGACTAGTTATTAATAGTAATCAATTACGGGG
TCATTAGTTCATAGCCCATATATGGAGTTCCGCGTTACATAACTTACGGTAAATGGCCCGCCTGGCTGAC
CGCCCAACGACCCCCGCCCATTGACGTCAATAATGACGTATGTTCCCATAGTAACGCCAATAGGGACTTT
CCATTGACGTCAATGGGTGGAGTATTTACGGTAAACTGCCCACTTGGCAGTACATCAAGTGTATCATATG
CCAAGTACGCCCCCTATTGACGTCAATGACGGTAAATGGCCCGCCTGGCATTATGCCCAGTACATGACCT
TATGGGACTTTCCTACTTGGCAGTACATCTACGTATTAGTCATCGCTATTACCATGGTGATGCGGTTTTG
GCAGTACATCAATGGGCGTGGATAGCGGTTTGACTCACGGGGATTTCCAAGTCTCCACCCCATTGACGTC
AATGGGAGTTTGTTTTGGCACCAAAATCAACGGGACTTTCCAAAATGTCGTAACAACTCCGCCCCATTGA
CGCAAATGGGCGGTAGGCGTGTACGGTGGGAGGTCTATATAAGCAGAGCTCTCTGGCTAACTAGAGAACC
CACTGCTTACTGGCTTATCGAAATTAATACGACTCACTATAGGGAGACCCAAGCTTTCGGCAGCCAACAT
GGACTATAAGGACGATGATGACAAAAGCGACAGTAAATGTGACAGTCAGTTTTATAGTGTGCAAGTGGCA
GACTCAACCTTCACTGTCCTAAAACGTTACCAGCAGCTGAAACCAATTGGCTCTGGGGCCCAAGGGATTG
TTTGTGCTGCATTTGATACAGTTCTTGGGATAAGTGTTGCAGTCAAGAAACTAAGCCGTCCTTTTCAGAA
CCAAACTCATGCAAAAAGAGCTTATCGTGAACTTGTCCTCTTAAAATGTGTCAATCATAAAAATATAATT
AGTTTGTTAAATGTGTTTACACCACAAAAAACTCTAGAAGAATTTCAAGATGTGTATTTGGTTATGGAAT
TAATGGATGCTAACTTATGTCAGGTTATTCACATGGAGCTGGATCATGAAAGAATGTCCTACCTTCTTTA
CCAGATGCTTTGTGGTATTAAACATCTGCATTCAGCTGGTATAATTCATAGAGATTTGAAGCCTAGCAAC
ATTGTTGTGAAATCAGACTGCACCCTGAAGATCCTTGACTTTGGCCTGGCCCGGACAGCGTGCACTAACT
TCATGATGACCCCTTACGTGGTGACACGGTACTACCGGGCGCCCGAAGTCATCCTGGGTATGGGCTACAA
AGAGAACGTTGATATCTGGTCAGTGGGTTGCATCATGGGAGAGCTGGTGAAAGGTTGTGTGATATTCCAA
GGCACTGACCATATTGATCAGTGGAATAAAGTTATTGAGCAGCTGGGAACACCATCAGCAGAGTTCATGA
AGAAACTTCAGCCAACTGTGAGGAATTATGTCGAAAACAGACCAAAGTATCCTGGAATCAAATTTGAAGA
ACTCTTTCCAGATTGGATATTCCCATCAGAATCTGAGCGAGACAAAATAAAAACAAGTCAAGCCAGAGAT
CTGTTATCAAAAATGTTAGTGATTGATCCTGACAAGCGGATCTCTGTAGACGAAGCTCTGCGTCACCCAT
ACATCACTGTTTGGTATGACCCCGCCGAAGCAGAAGCCCCACCACCTCAAATTTATGATGCCCAGTTGGA
AGAAAGAGAACATGCAATTGAAGAATGGAAAGAGCTAATTTACAAAGAAGTCATGGATTGGGAAGAAAGA
AGCAAGAATGGTGTTGTAAAAGATCAGCCTTCAGATGCAGCAGTAAGTAGCAACGCCACTCCTTCTCAGT
CTTCATCGATCAATGACATTTCATCCATGTCCACTGAGCAGACGCTGGCCTCAGACACAGACAGCAGTCT
TGATGCCTCGACGGGACCCCTTGAAGGCTGTCGATGATAGGTTAGAAATAGCAAACCTGTCAGCATTGAA
GGAACTCTCACCTCCGTGGGCCTGAAATGCTTGGGAGTTGATGGAACCAAATAGAAAAACTCCATGTTCT
GCATGTAAGAAACACAATGCCTTGCCCTATTCAGACCTGATAGGATTGCCTGCTTAGATGATAAAATGAG
GCAGAATATGTCTGAAGAAAAAAATTGCAAGCCACACTTCTAGAGATTTTGTTCAAGATCATTTCAGGTG
AGCAGTTAGAGTAGGTGAATTTGTTTCAAATTGTACTAGTGACAGTTTCTCATCATCTGTAACTGTTGAG
ATGTATGTGCATGTGACCACAAATGCTTGCTTGGACTTGCCCATCTAGCACTTTGGAAATCAGTATTTAA
ATGCCAAATAATCTTCCAGGTAGTGCTGCTTCTGAAGTTATCTCTTAATCCTCTTAAGTAATTTGGGAAT
TCCTGCAGCCCGGGGGATCCACTAGTAACGGCCGCCAGTGTGCTGGAATTCTGCAGATATCCATCACACT
GGCGGCCGCTCGAGCATGCATCTAGAGGGCCCTATTCTATAGTGTCACCTAAATGCTAGAGCTCGCTGAT
CAGCCTCGACTGTGCCTTCTAGTTGCCAGCCATCTGTTGTTTGCCCCTCCCCCGTGCCTTCCTTGACCCT
GGAAGGTGCCACTCCCACTGTCCTTTCCTAATAAAATGAGGAAATTGCATCGCATTGTCTGAGTAGGTGT
CATTCTATTCTGGGGGGTGGGGTGGGGCAGGACAGCAAGGGGGAGGATTGGGAAGACAATAGCAGGCATG
CTGGGGATGCGGTGGGCTCTATGGCTTCTGAGGCGGAAAGAACCAGCTGGGGCTCTAGGGGGTATCCCC
[124 nt withheld, positions 3080-3203]
C
[91 nt withheld, positions 3205-3295]
A
[49 nt withheld, positions 3297-3345]
CCTTTGACGTTGGAGTCCACGTTCTTT
[37 nt withheld, positions 3373-3409]
ACCCTATCTCGGTCTATTCTTTTGATTTATAAGGGATTTTGCCGATTTCGGCCTATTGGTTAAAAAATGA
GCTGATTTAACAAAAATTTAACGCGAATTAATTCTGTGGAATGTGTGTCAGTTAGGGTGTGGAAAGTCCC
CAGGCTCCCCAGCAGGCAGAAGTATGCAAAGCATGCATCTCAATTAGTCAGCAACCAGGTGTGGAAAGTC
CCCAGGCTCCCCAGCAGGCAGAAGTATGCAAAGCATGCATCTCAATTAGTCAGCAACCATAGTCCCGCCC
CTAACTCCGCCCATCCCGCCCCTAACTCCGCCCAGTTCCGCCCATTCTCCGCCCCATGGCTGACTAATTT
TTTTTATTTATGCAGAGGCCGAGGCCGCCTCTGCCTCTGAGCTATTCCAGAAGTAGTGAGGAGGCTTTTT
TGGAGGCCTAGGCTTTTGCAAAAAGCTCCCGGGAGCTTGTATATCCATTTTCGGATCTGATCAAGAGACA
GGATGAGGATCGTTTCGCATGATTGAACAAGATGGATTGCACGCAGGTTCTCCGGCCGCTTGGGTGGAGA
GGCTATTCGGCTATGACTGGGCACAACAGACAATCGGCTGCTCTGATGCCGCCGTGTTCCGGCTGTCAGC
GCAGGGGCGCCCGGTTCTTTTTGTCAAGACCGACCTGTCCGGTGCCCTGAATGAACTGCAGGACGAGGCA
GCGCGGCTATCGTGGCTGGCCACGACGGGCGTTCCTTGCGCAGCTGTGCTCGACGTTGTCACTGAAGCGG
GAAGGGACTGGCTGCTATTGGGCGAAGTGCCGGGGCAGGATCTCCTGTCATCTCACCTTGCTCCTGCCGA
GAAAGTATCCATCATGGCTGATGCAATGCGGCGGCTGCATACGCTTGATCCGGCTACCTGCCCATTCGAC
CACCAAGCGAAACATCGCATCGAGCGAGCACGTACTCGGATGGAAGCCGGTCTTGTCGATCAGGATGATC
TGGACGAAGAGCATCAGGGGCTCGCGCCAGCCGAACTGTTCGCCAGGCTCAAGGCGCGCATGCCCGACGG
CGAGGATCTCGTCGTGACCCATGGCGATGCCTGCTTGCCGAATATCATGGTGGAAAATGGCCGCTTTTCT
GGATTCATCGACTGTGGCCGGCTGGGTGTGGCGGACCGCTATCAGGACATAGCGTTGGCTACCCGTGATA
TTGCTGAAGAGCTTGGCGGCGAATGGGCTGACCGCTTCCTCGTGCTTTACGGTATCGCCGCTCCCGATTC
GCAGCGCATCGCCTTCTATCGCCTTCTTGACGAGTTCTTCTGAGCGGGACTCTGGGGTTCGAAATGACCG
ACCAAGCGACGCCCAACCTGCCATCACGAGATTTCGATTCCACCGCCGCCTTCTATGAAAGGTTGGGCTT
CGGAATCGTTTTCCGGGACGCCGGCTGGATGATCCTCCAGCGCGGGGATCTCATGCTGGAGTTCTTCGCC
CACCCCAACTTGTTTATTGCAGCTTATAATGGTTACAAATAAAGCAATAGCATCACAAATTTCACAAATA
AAGCATTTTTTTCACTGCATTCTAGTTGTGGTTTGTCCAAACTCATCAATGTATCTTATCATGTCTGTAT
ACCGTCGACCTCTAGCTAGAGCTTGGCGTAATCATGGTCATAGCTGTTTCCTGTGTGAAATTGTTATCCG
CTCACAATTCCACACAACATACGAGCCGGAAGCATAAAGTGTAAAGCCTGGGGTGCCTAATGAGTGAGCT
AACTCACATTAATTGCGTTGCGCTCACTGCCCGCTTTCCAGTCGGGAAACCTGTCGTGCCAGCTGCATTA
ATGAATCGGCCAACGCGCGGGGAGAGGCGGTTTGCGTATTGGGCGCTCTTCCGCTTCCTCGCTCACTGAC
TCGCTGCGCTCGGTCGTTCGGCTGCGGCGAGCGGTATCAGCTCACTCAAAGGCGGTAATACGGTTATCCA
CAGAATCAGGGGATAACGCAGGAAAGAACATGTGAGCAAAAGGCCAGCAAAAGGCCAGGAACCGTAAAAA
GGCCGCGTTGCTGGCGTTTTTCCATAGGCTCCGCCCCCCTGACGAGCATCACAAAAATCGACGCTCAAGT
CAGAGGTGGCGAAACCCGACAGGACTATAAAGATACCAGGCGTTTCCCCCTGGAAGCTCCCTCGTGCGCT
CTCCTGTTCCGACCCTGCCGCTTACCGGATACCTGTCCGCCTTTCTCCCTTCGGGAAGCGTGGCGCTTTC
TCATAGCTCACGCTGTAGGTATCTCAGTTCGGTGTAGGTCGTTCGCTCCAAGCTGGGCTGTGTGCACGAA
CCCCCCGTTCAGCCCGACCGCTGCGCCTTATCCGGTAACTATCGTCTTGAGTCCAACCCGGTAAGACACG
ACTTATCGCCACTGGCAGCAGCCACTGGTAACAGGATTAGCAGAGCGAGGTATGTAGGCGGTGCTACAGA
GTTCTTGAAGTGGTGGCCTAACTACGGCTACACTAGAAGAACAGTATTTGGTATCTGCGCTCTGCTGAAG
CCAGTTACCTTCGGAAAAAGAGTTGGTAGCTCTTGATCCGGCAAACAAACCACCGCTGGTAGCGGTGGTT
TTTTTGTTTGCAAGCAGCAGATTACGCGCAGAAAAAAAGGATCTCAAGAAGATCCTTTGATCTTTTCTAC
GGGGTCTGACGCTCAGTGGAACGAAAACTCACGTTAAGGGATTTTGGTCATGAGATTATCAAAAAGGATC
TTCACCTAGATCCTTTTAAATTAAAAATGAAGTTTTAAATCAATCTAAAGTATATATGAGTAAACTTGGT
CTGACAGTTACCAATGCTTAATCAGTGAGGCACCTATCTCAGCGATCTGTCTATTTCGTTCATCCATAGT
TGCCTGACTCCCCGTCGTGTAGATAACTACGATACGGGAGGGCTTACCATCTGGCCCCAGTGCTGCAATG
ATACCGCGAGACCCACGCTCACCGGCTCCAGATTTATCAGCAATAAACCAGCCAGCCGGAAGGGCCGAGC
GCAGAAGTGGTCCTGCAACTTTATCCGCCTCCATCCAGTCTATTAATTGTTGCCGGGAAGCTAGAGTAAG
TAGTTCGCCAGTTAATAGTTTGCGCAACGTTGTTGCCATTGCTACAGGCATCGTGGTGTCACGCTCGTCG
TTTGGTATGGCTTCATTCAGCTCCGGTTCCCAACGATCAAGGCGAGTTACATGATCCCCCATGTTGTGCA
AAAAAGCGGTTAGCTCCTTCGGTCCTCCGATCGTTGTCAGAAGTAAGTTGGCCGCAGTGTTATCACTCAT
GGTTATGGCAGCACTGCATAATTCTCTTACTGTCATGCCATCCGTAAGATGCTTTTCTGTGACTGGTGAG
TACTCAACCAAGTCATTCTGAGAATAGTGTATGCGGCGACCGAGTTGCTCTTGCCCGGCGTCAATACGGG
ATAATACCGCGCCACATAGCAGAACTTTAAAAGTGCTCATCATTGGAAAACGTTCTTCGGGGCGAAAACT
CTCAAGGATCTTACCGCTGTTGAGATCCAGTTCGATGTAACCCACTCGTGCACCCAACTGATCTTCAGCA
TCTTTTACTTTCACCAGCGTTTCTGGGTGAGCAAAAACAGGAAGGCAAAATGCCGCAAAAAAGGGAATAA
GGGCGACACGGAAATGTTGAATACTCATACTCTTCCTTTTTCAATATTATTGAAGCATTTATCAGGGTTA
TTGTCTCATGAGCGGATACATATTTGAATGTATTTAGAAAAATAAACAAATAGGGGTTCCGCGCACATTT
CCCCGAAAAGTGCCACCTGACG
