>Addgene plasmid #13755 | pCDNA3 Flag Jnk2a2 | addgene partial sequence | sequence record 20240 | T7 5'-TAATACGACTCACTATAGGG-3'
ACTATAAGGACGATGATGACAAAAGCGACAGTAAATGTGACAGTCAGTTTTATAGTGTGCAAGTGGCAGA
CTCAACCTTCACTGTCCTAAAACGTTACCAGCAGCTGAAACCAATTGGCTCTGGGGCCCAAGGGATTGTT
TGTGCTGCATTTGATACAGTTCTTGGGATAAGTGTTGCAGTCAAGAAACTAAGCCGTCCTTTTCAGAACC
AAACTCATGCAAAAAGAGCTTATCGTGAACTTGTCCTCTTAAAATGTGTCAATCATAAAAATATAATTAG
TTTGTTAAATGTGTTTACACCACAAAAAACTCTAGAAGAATTTCAAGATGTGTATTTGGTTATGGAATTA
ATGGATGCTAACTTATGTCAGGTTATTCACATGGAGCTGGATCATGAAAGAATGTCCTACCTTCTTTACC
AGATGCTTTGTGGTATTAAACATCTGCATTCAGCTGGTATAATTCATAGAGATTTGAAGCCTAGCAACAT
TGTTGTGAAATCAGACTGCACCCTGAAGATCCTTGACTTTGGCCTGGCCCGGACAGCGTGCACTAACTTC
ATGATGACCCCTTACGTGGTGACACGGTACTACCGGGCGCCCGAAGTCATCCTGGGTATGGGCTACAAAG
AGAACGTTGATATCTGGTCAGTGGGTTGCATCATGGGAGAGCTGGTGAAAGGTTGTGTGATATTCCAAGG
CACTGACCATATTGATCAGTGGAATAAAGTTATTGAGCAGC
